>Addgene plasmid #244278 | pAAVLINK-EF1alpha-HA-5'-PHIP | addgene full sequence | sequence record 491426 | Addgene NGS Result
CCTGCAGGCAGCTGCGCGCTCGCTCGCTCACTGAGGCCGCCCGGGCGTCGGGCGACCTTTGGTCGCCCGG
CCTCAGTGAGCGAGCGAGCGCGCAGAGAGGGAGTGGCCAACTCCATCACTAGGGGTTCCTGCGGCCGCAC
GCGTGGATCTGCGATCGCTCCGGTGCCCGTCAGTGGGCAGAGCGCACATCGCCCACAGTCCCCGAGAAGT
TGGGGGGAGGGGTCGGCAATTGAACGGGTGCCTAGAGAAGGTGGCGCGGGGTAAACTGGGAAAGTGATGT
CGTGTACTGGCTCCGCCTTTTTCCCGAGGGTGGGGGAGAACCGTATATAAGTGCAGTAGTCGCCGTGAAC
GTTCTTTTTCGCAACGGGTTTGCCGCCAGAACACAGCTGAAGCTTCGAGGGGCTCGCATCTCTCCTTCAC
GCGCCCGCCGCCCTACCTGAGGCCGCCATCCACGCCGGTTGAGTCGCGTTCTGCCGCCTCCCGCCTGTGG
TGCCTCCTGAACTGCGTCCGCCGTCTAGGTAAGTTTAAAGCTCAGGTCGAGACCGGGCCTTTGTCCGGCG
CTCCCTTGGAGCCTACCTAGACTCAGCCGGCTCTCCACGCTTTGCCTGACCCTGCTTGCTCAACTCTACG
TCTTTGTTTCGTTTTCTGTTCTGCGCCGTTACAGATCCAAGCTGTGACCGGCGCCTACCGTACGGCCACC
ATGTACCCTTATGACGTACCTGACTATGCTGGATCTTCTTGTGAGAGGAAAGGCCTCTCGGAGCTGCGAT
CGGAGCTCTACTTCCTCATCGCCCGGTTCCTGGAAGATGGACCCTGTCAGCAGGCGGCTCAGGTGCTGAT
CCGCGAGGTGGCCGAGAAGGAGCTGCTGCCCCGGCGCACCGACTGGACCGGGAAGGAGCATCCCAGGACC
TACCAGAATCTGGTGAAGTATTACAGACACTTAGCACCTGATCACTTGCTGCAAATATGTCATCGACTAG
GACCTCTTCTTGAACAAGAAATTCCTCAAAGTGTTCCTGGAGTACAAACTTTATTAGGAGCTGGAAGACA
GTCTTTACTACGCACAAATAAAAGCTGCAAGCATGTTGTGTGGAAAGGATCTGCTCTGGCTGCGTTGCAC
TGTGGAAGACCACCTGAGTCACCAGTTAACTATGGTAGCCCACCCAGCATTGCGGATACTCTGTTTTCAA
GGAAGCTGAATGGGAAATACAGACTTGAGCGACTTGTTCCAACTGCAGTGTATCAGCACATGAAAATGCA
TAAACGAATTCTTGGACACTTGTCATCTGTGTACTGTGTAACTTTTGATCGAACTGGCAGACGGATATTT
ACTGGTTCTGATGACTGTCTTGTGAAAATATGGGCAACAGATGATGGGAGGTTGTTAGCTACCTTAAGAG
GACATGCTGCTGAAATATCAGACATGGCTGTAAACTATGAGAATACCATGATAGCAGCTGGAAGTTGTGA
TAAAATGATCCGAGTCTGGTGTCTTCGAACCTGTGCACCTTTGGCTGTTCTTCAGGGCCATAGTGCATCT
ATTACATCACTACAGTTCTCACCATTGTGCAGTGGCTCAAAGAGATATCTATCTTCTACTGGGGCAGATG
GCACTATTTGTTTTTGGCTCTGGGATGCTGGAACCCTTAAAATAAACCCAAGACCTGCAAAATTTACAGA
GCGCCCTCGGCCTGGAGTTCAAATGATCTGTTCTTCTTTTAGTGCTGGTGGAATGTTTCTGGCGACGGGA
AGCACAGATCATATTATTCGGGTTTATTTTTTTGGATCAGGTCAGCCAGAGAAAATATCAGAATTGGAGT
TTCATACTGACAAAGTTGACAGTATCCAGTTTTCCAACACTAGTAACAGGTTTGTAAGTGGCAGTCGTGA
TGGGACAGCACGTATTTGGCAATTTAAACGAAGAGAGTGGAAGAGCATTTTGTTGGATATGGCTACTCGT
CCAGCAGGCCAAAACCTTCAAGGAATAGAAGATAAAATCACAAAAATGAAGGTTACTATGGTAGCTTGGG
ATCGACATGACAATACAGTTATAACTGCAGTTAATAACATGACTCTGAAAGTTTGGAATTCTTACACTGG
TCAACTAATTCATGTCCTGATGGGTCATGAAGATGAGGTATTTGTTCTTGAACCACACCCGTTCGATCCT
AGAGTTCTCTTTTCTGCTGGTCATGATGGAAACGTGATAGTGTGGGATCTGGCAAGAGGAGTCAAAATAC
GATCTTATTTCAATATGATTGAAGGCCAAGGACATGGCGCAGTATTTGACTGCAAATGCTCTCCTGATGG
TCAGCATTTTGCATGCACAGACTCTCATGGACATCTTTTAATTTTTGGCTTTGGGTCCAGTAGCAAATAT
GACAAGATAGCAGATCAGATGTTCTTTCATAGTGATTATCGGCCACTTATTCGTGATGCCAACAATTTTG
TATTAGATGAACAGACTCAGCAAGCACCTCATCTTATGCCTCCCCCTTTTTTGGTTGATGTTGATGGTAA
CCCTCATCCATCAAGATATCAAAGATTAGTTCCTGGCCGTGAAAATTGCAGGGAGGAGCAACTCATCCCT
CAGATGGGAGTAACTTCCTCAGGACTGAATCAAGTTTTAAGTCAGCAAGCAAACCAGGAGATCAGCCCAC
TGGACAGCATGATTCAAAGACTACAACAGGAGCAAGACCTGAGACGTTCTGGTGAAGCAGGTATCAGTAA
TACCAGCCGTTTAAGTAGAGGCTCCATAAGTTCTACCTCAGAGGTTCATTCACCACCAAACGTAGGACTA
AGACGTAGTGGACAAATTGAAGGTGTACGGCAAATGCACAGCAACGCACCAAGAAGTGAAATAGCCACAG
AGCGGGATCTGGTAGCTTGGAGTCGAAGGGTGGTAGTACCCGAGCTATCAGCTGGTGTAGCCAGTAGGCA
AGAAGAATGGAGAACTGCAAAGGGAGAAGAAGAAATAAAGACTTACAGGTCAGAAGAGAAAAGAAAACAC
TTAACTGTTCCAAAAGAGAATAAAATACCCACTGTCTCAAAGAACCATGCTCATGAGCATTTCCTGGATC
TTGGAGAATCCAAAAAGCAACAGACAAATCAACACAATTATCGTACAAGATCTGCATTGGAAGAGACTCC
TAGACCCTCAGAAGAGATAGAAAATGGCAGTAGTTCTTCAGATGAAGGCGAAGTAGTTGCTGTCAGTGGT
GGAACATCCGAAGAAGAAGAGAGAGCATGGCACAGTGATGGCAGTTCTAGTGACTACTCCAGTGATTACT
CTGACTGGACAGCAGATGCAGGAATTAATCTGCAGCCACCAAAGAAAGTTCCTAAGAATAAAACCAAGAA
AGCAGAAAGCAGTTCAGATGAAGAAGAAGAATCTGAAAAACAGAAGCAAAAACAGATTAAAAAGGAAAAG
AAAAAAGTAAATGAAGAAAAAGATGGACCAATATCACCAAAGAAAAAGAAGCCCAAAGAAAGAAAACAAA
AGAGATTGGCTGTGGGAGAACTAACTGAAAATGGTTTGACATTAGAAGAATGGTTGCCATCAACATGGAT
TACAGATACCATTCCCCGAAGATGTCCATTTGTGCCACAGATGGGTGATGAGGTTTATTATTTCCGACAA
GGACATGAAGCCTATGTCGAAATGGCCCGGAAAAATAAAATATATAGTATCAATCCCAAAAAACAACCAT
GGCATAAAATGGAGCTACGGGAACAAGAACTTATGAAAATAGTTGGCATAAAGTATGAAGTGGGATTACC
TACCCTTTGCTGCCTTAAACTTGCTTTTCTAGATCCTGATACTGGTAAACTGACTGGCGGATCATTTACC
ATGAAATACCATGATATGCCTGACGTTATAGATTTCCTAGTCTTGAGACAACAATTTGATGATGCAAAAT
ACAGGCGATGGAATATAGGTGACCGCTTCAGGTAAGTATCAAGGTTACAAGACAGGTTTAAGGAGACCAA
TAAGCTATTATTCGTATAGGATACTTTATACGAAGTTATTAAGTTATGGAGACCGGTGTGGCACGTGCGG
ACCGAGCGGCCGCAGGAACCCCTAGTGATGGAGTTGGCCACTCCCTCTCTGCGCGCTCGCTCGCTCACTG
AGGCCGGGCGACCAAAGGTCGCCCGACGCCCGGGCTTTGCCCGGGCGGCCTCAGTGAGCGAGCGAGCGCG
CAGCTGCCTGCAGGGGCGCCTGATGCGGTATTTTCTCCTTACGCATCTGTGCGGTATTTCACACCGCATA
[95 nt withheld, positions 4271-4365]
T
[46 nt withheld, positions 4367-4412]
C
[141 nt withheld, positions 4414-4554]
CCTTTGACGTTGGAGTCCACGTTCTTT
[37 nt withheld, positions 4582-4618]
ACTCTATCTCGGGCTATTCTTTTGATTTATAAGGGATTTTGCCGATTTCGGTCTATTGGTTAAAAAATGA
GCTGATTTAACAAAAATTTAACGCGAATTTTAACAAAATATTAACGTTTACAATTTTATGGTGCACTCTC
AGTACAATCTGCTCTGATGCCGCATAGTTAAGCCAGCCCCGACACCCGCCAACACCCGCTGACGCGCCCT
GACGGGCTTGTCTGCTCCCGGCATCCGCTTACAGACAAGCTGTGACCGTCTCCGGGAGCTGCATGTGTCA
GAGGTTTTCACCGTCATCACCGAAACGCGCGAGACGAAAGGGCCTCGTGATACGCCTATTTTTATAGGTT
AATGTCATGATAATAATGGTTTCTTAGACGTCAGGTGGCACTTTTCGGGGAAATGTGCGCGGAACCCCTA
TTTGTTTATTTTTCTAAATACATTCAAATATGTATCCGCTCATGAGACAATAACCCTGATAAATGCTTCA
ATAATATTGAAAAAGGAAGAGTATGAGTATTCAACATTTCCGTGTCGCCCTTATTCCCTTTTTTGCGGCA
TTTTGCCTTCCTGTTTTTGCTCACCCAGAAACGCTGGTGAAAGTAAAAGATGCTGAAGATCAGTTGGGTG
CACGAGTGGGTTACATCGAACTGGATCTCAACAGCGGTAAGATCCTTGAGAGTTTTCGCCCCGAAGAACG
TTTTCCAATGATGAGCACTTTTAAAGTTCTGCTATGTGGCGCGGTATTATCCCGTATTGACGCCGGGCAA
GAGCAACTCGGTCGCCGCATACACTATTCTCAGAATGACTTGGTTGAGTACTCACCAGTCACAGAAAAGC
ATCTTACGGATGGCATGACAGTAAGAGAATTATGCAGTGCTGCCATAACCATGAGTGATAACACTGCGGC
CAACTTACTTCTGACAACGATCGGAGGACCGAAGGAGCTAACCGCTTTTTTGCACAACATGGGGGATCAT
GTAACTCGCCTTGATCGTTGGGAACCGGAGCTGAATGAAGCCATACCAAACGACGAGCGTGACACCACGA
TGCCTGTAGCAATGGCAACAACGTTGCGCAAACTATTAACTGGCGAACTACTTACTCTAGCTTCCCGGCA
ACAATTAATAGACTGGATGGAGGCGGATAAAGTTGCAGGACCACTTCTGCGCTCGGCCCTTCCGGCTGGC
TGGTTTATTGCTGATAAATCTGGAGCCGGTGAGCGTGGGTCTCGCGGTATCATTGCAGCACTGGGGCCAG
ATGGTAAGCCCTCCCGTATCGTAGTTATCTACACGACGGGGAGTCAGGCAACTATGGATGAACGAAATAG
ACAGATCGCTGAGATAGGTGCCTCACTGATTAAGCATTGGTAACTGTCAGACCAAGTTTACTCATATATA
CTTTAGATTGATTTAAAACTTCATTTTTAATTTAAAAGGATCTAGGTGAAGATCCTTTTTGATAATCTCA
TGACCAAAATCCCTTAACGTGAGTTTTCGTTCCACTGAGCGTCAGACCCCGTAGAAAAGATCAAAGGATC
TTCTTGAGATCCTTTTTTTCTGCGCGTAATCTGCTGCTTGCAAACAAAAAAACCACCGCTACCAGCGGTG
GTTTGTTTGCCGGATCAAGAGCTACCAACTCTTTTTCCGAAGGTAACTGGCTTCAGCAGAGCGCAGATAC
CAAATACTGTTCTTCTAGTGTAGCCGTAGTTAGGCCACCACTTCAAGAACTCTGTAGCACCGCCTACATA
CCTCGCTCTGCTAATCCTGTTACCAGTGGCTGCTGCCAGTGGCGATAAGTCGTGTCTTACCGGGTTGGAC
TCAAGACGATAGTTACCGGATAAGGCGCAGCGGTCGGGCTGAACGGGGGGTTCGTGCACACAGCCCAGCT
TGGAGCGAACGACCTACACCGAACTGAGATACCTACAGCGTGAGCTATGAGAAAGCGCCACGCTTCCCGA
AGGGAGAAAGGCGGACAGGTATCCGGTAAGCGGCAGGGTCGGAACAGGAGAGCGCACGAGGGAGCTTCCA
GGGGGAAACGCCTGGTATCTTTATAGTCCTGTCGGGTTTCGCCACCTCTGACTTGAGCGTCGATTTTTGT
GATGCTCGTCAGGGGGGCGGAGCCTATGGAAAAACGCCAGCAACGCGGCCTTTTTACGGTTCCTGGCCTT
TTGCTGGCCTTTTGCTCACATGT
Features (pLannotate 1.2.2; 15 found; start..end, strand, type, name):
     12..39      +  repeat_region  AAV2 ITR (fragment): inverted terminal repeat of adeno-associated virus serotype 2 inverted
     68..95      +  repeat_region  AAV2 ITR (fragment): inverted terminal repeat of adeno-associated virus serotype 2 inverted
    175..386     +  promoter       EF-1α core promoter: core promoter for human elongation factor EF-1α
    399..667     +  LTR            5' LTR (truncated): truncated 5' long terminal repeat (LTR) from human T-cell leukemia virus (HTLV) type 1
    737..3952    +  CDS            PHIP (fragment): PHIP_HUMAN - Also known as DCAF14, WDR11. Experimental evidence at protein level: Swiss-Prot protein existence level 1. Probable regulator of the insulin and insulin-like growth factor signaling pathways. Stimulates cell proliferation through regulation of cyclin transcription and has an anti-apoptotic activity through AKT1 phosphorylation and activation. Plays a role in the regulation of cell morphology and cytoskeletal organization. From Homo sapiens (Human).
   3952..3992    +  intron         chimeric intron (fragment): chimera between introns from human β-globin and immunoglobulin heavy chain genes
   4001..4029    +  protein_bind   lox2272 (fragment): Cre-mediated recombination occurs in the 8-bp core sequence (GGATACTT). lox2272 sites are compatible with each other, but incompatible with loxP or loxN sites (Lee and Saito, 1988). Cre recombinase
   4074..4214    +  repeat_region  AAV2 ITR: inverted terminal repeat of adeno-associated virus serotype 2 inverted
   4219..4270    -  misc_feature   bom (fragment): basis of mobility region from pBR322
   4289..4744    +  rep_origin     f1 ori (sequence partly withheld): f1 bacteriophage origin of replication; arrow indicates direction of (+) strand synthesis
   4745..4794    -  misc_feature   bom (fragment): basis of mobility region from pBR322
   4896..4931    -  CDS            rop (fragment): Rop protein, which maintains plasmids at low copy number; rop
   5026..5130    +  promoter       AmpR promoter: bla
   5131..5991    +  CDS            AmpR: β-lactamase; bla; confers resistance to ampicillin, carbenicillin, and related antibiotics
   6162..6750    +  rep_origin     ori: high-copy-number ColE1/pMB1/pBR322/pUC origin of replication
