[The description below was written by a language model from this plasmid's Addgene catalogue record and pLannotate feature annotations shown in this document.]
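Description:
pAAVLINK-EF1alpha-HA-5'-PHIP is an AAV transfer plasmid built on the pAAV-MCS2 backbone. It serves as the 5' half of a two-vector AAVLINK system, a DNA-recombination approach for delivering cargos too large for a single AAV genome. It is maintained in E. coli as a high-copy plasmid through a ColE1/pUC-type origin with ampicillin selection (AmpR under its own bla promoter). The backbone also carries an f1 phage origin and short remnants of the pBR322 bom and rop regions. The record lists a recombination-deficient growth strain, which is common for ITR-containing plasmids. One AAV2 inverted terminal repeat is annotated in full downstream of the cassette, whereas only short ITR fragments were detected upstream.

Between the ITRs, the EF-1α core promoter followed by a truncated HTLV-1 5' LTR segment (a common composite enhancer/leader arrangement) drives the N-terminal portion of human PHIP. PHIP is also known as BRWD2 or DCAF14 and is implicated in insulin/IGF signalling and cell proliferation. The annotated coding fragment spans about 3.2 kb, and the catalogue lists an N-terminal HA tag that the feature table does not annotate separately. The coding fragment runs directly into a short piece of the chimeric β-globin/immunoglobulin intron, presumably its splice-donor end, followed by a lox2272 site. No polyadenylation signal is annotated. This layout suggests that Cre-mediated recombination at lox2272 joins this genome to a matching 3' vector, after which splicing removes the junction to give full-length HA-PHIP. However, the record does not spell out the mechanism or describe the partner vector and instead points to the publication for the corresponding constructs. Repository sequencing found a V663G substitution in PHIP, and the depositor states that the sequence discrepancies have no functional consequences.
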