Addgene plasmid #244278: pAAVLINK-EF1alpha-HA-5'-PHIP
Purpose: 5' AAVLINK plasmid for PHIP expression
Depositing lab: Zhonghua Lu. Depositing organization: Shenzhen Institute of Advanced Technology (SIAT), Chinese Academy of Sciences. Publication: AAVLINK: A potent DNA-recombination method for large cargo delivery in gene therapy. Lin J, Lin Y, Liu N, Cao W, Zhang J, Wen S, Zhang Y, Liao W, Hong Z, Lin Y, Liu Q, Liu H, Li Q, Chen B, Li M, Luo Z, Yang L, Yang Y, Zheng SH, Wang Y, Chu H, Hu Y, Qin Y, Luo BX, Tian S, Chen Y, Yan T, Yang L, Wang H, Liu T, Jiang Y, Lu Z. Cell. 2026 Feb 5;189(3):969-986.e17. doi: 10.1016/j.cell.2025.12.039. Epub 2026 Jan 27. PubMed 41605211.
Backbone
  Vector backbone: pAAV-MCS2
  Backbone manufacturer: Steve Jackson (Addgene # 46954)
  Vector type: AAV
Growth in bacteria
  Bacterial resistance: Ampicillin, 100 μg/mL
  Growth temperature: 37°C
  Growth strain: NEB Stable
  Copy number: High Copy
Gene/Insert
  Gene/Insert name: PHIP
  Species: H. sapiens (human)
  Entrez Gene: PHIP (a.k.a. BRWD2, DCAF14, DIDOD, WDR11, ndrp)
  Promoter: EF1alpha
  Tag / fusion protein: HA (N terminal on insert)
  Cloning method: Restriction Enzyme; 5′ cloning site unknown (unknown if destroyed)
Terms and licenses: Academic/Nonprofit Terms; Industry Terms: Not Available to Industry
Depositor comments: The depositor confirms that discrepancies between the depositor's sequence and Addgene's sequences have no functional consequences. Addgene NGS finds V663G in PHIP (NM_017934.7). See publication for corresponding AAV Link vectors.
How to cite: pAAVLINK-EF1alpha-HA-5'-PHIP was a gift from Zhonghua Lu (Addgene plasmid # 244278 ; http://n2t.net/addgene:244278 ; RRID:Addgene_244278)
